>Addgene plasmid #187564 | pEPCTαKN0013 | addgene full sequence | sequence record 367789 | Addgene NGS Result
TCGCTGTCATGAGACGAATTCTGACAGGATATATTGGCGGGTAAACCTAAGAGAAAAGAGCGTTTATTAG
AATAATCGGATATTTAAAAGGGCGTGAAAAGGTTTATCCGTTCGTCCATTTGTATGTGCATGCCAACCAC
AGGGTTCCCCTCGGGATCAAAGTACTTTGATCCAACCCCTCCGCTGCTATAGTGCAGTCGGCTTCTGACG
TTCAGTGCAGCCGTCATCTGAAAACGACATGTCGCACAAGTCCTAAGTTACGCGACAGGCTGCCGCCCTG
CCCTTTTCCTGGCGTTTTCTTGTCGCGTGTTTTAGTCGCATAAAGTAGAATACTTGCGACTAGAACCGGA
GACATTACGCCATGAACAAGAGCGCCGCCGCTGGCCTGCTGGGCTATGCCCGCGTCAGCACCGACGACCA
GGACTTGACCAACCAACGGGCCGAACTGCACGCGGCCGGCTGCACCAAGCTGTTTTCCGAGAAGATCACC
GGCACCAGGCGCGACCGCCCGGAGCTGGCCAGGATGCTTGACCACCTACGCCCTGGCGACGTTGTGACAG
TGACCAGGCTAGACCGCCTGGCCCGCAGCACCCGCGACCTACTGGACATTGCCGAGCGCATCCAGGAGGC
CGGCGCGGGCCTGCGTAGCCTGGCAGAGCCGTGGGCCGACACCACCACGCCGGCCGGCCGCATGGTGTTG
ACCGTGTTCGCCGGCATTGCCGAGTTCGAGCGTTCCCTAATCATCGACCGCACCCGGAGCGGGCGCGAGG
CCGCCAAGGCCCGAGGCGTGAAGTTTGGCCCCCGCCCTACCCTCACCCCGGCACAGATCGCGCACGCCCG
CGAGCTGATCGACCAGGAAGGCCGCACCGTGAAAGAGGCGGCTGCACTGCTTGGCGTGCATCGCTCGACC
CTGTACCGCGCACTTGAGCGCAGCGAGGAAGTGACGCCCACCGAGGCCAGGCGGCGCGGTGCCTTCCGTG
AGGACGCATTGACCGAGGCCGACGCCCTGGCGGCCGCCGAGAATGAACGCCAAGAGGAACAAGCATGAAA
CCGCACCAGGACGGCCAGGACGAACCGTTTTTCATTACCGAAGAGATCGAGGCGGAGATGATCGCGGCCG
GGTACGTGTTCGAGCCGCCCGCGCACCTCTCAACCGTGCGGCTGCATGAAATCCTGGCCGGTTTGTCTGA
TGCCAAGCTGGCGGCCTGGCCGGCCAGCTTGGCCGCTGAAGAAACCGAGCGCCGCCGTCTAAAAAGGTGA
TGTGTATTTGAGTAAAACAGCTTGCGTCATGCGGTCGCTGCGTATATGATGCGATGAGTAAATAAACAAA
TACGCAAGGGGAACGCATGAAGGTTATCGCTGTACTTAACCAGAAAGGCGGGTCAGGCAAGACGACCATC
GCAACCCATCTAGCCCGCGCCCTGCAACTCGCCGGGGCCGATGTTCTGTTAGTCGATTCCGATCCCCAGG
GCAGTGCCCGCGATTGGGCGGCCGTGCGGGAAGATCAACCGCTAACCGTTGTCGGCATCGACCGCCCGAC
GATTGACCGCGACGTGAAGGCCATCGGCCGGCGCGACTTCGTAGTGATCGACGGAGCGCCCCAGGCGGCG
GACTTGGCTGTGTCCGCGATCAAGGCAGCCGACTTCGTGCTGATTCCGGTGCAGCCAAGCCCTTACGACA
TATGGGCCACCGCCGACCTGGTGGAGCTGGTTAAGCAGCGCATTGAGGTCACGGATGGAAGGCTACAAGC
GGCCTTTGTCGTGTCGCGGGCGATCAAAGGCACGCGCATCGGCGGTGAGGTTGCCGAGGCGCTGGCCGGG
TACGAGCTGCCCATTCTTGAGTCCCGTATCACGCAGCGCGTGAGCTACCCAGGCACTGCCGCCGCCGGCA
CAACCGTTCTTGAATCAGAACCCGAGGGCGACGCTGCCCGCGAGGTCCAGGCGCTGGCCGCTGAAATTAA
ATCAAAACTCATTTGAGTTAATGAGGTAAAGAGAAAATGAGCAAAAGCACAAACACGCTAAGTGCCGGCC
GTCCGAGCGCACGCAGCAGCAAGGCTGCAACGTTGGCCAGCCTGGCAGACACGCCAGCCATGAAGCGGGT
CAACTTTCAGTTGCCGGCGGAGGATCACACCAAGCTGAAGATGTACGCGGTACGCCAAGGCAAGACCATT
ACCGAGCTGCTATCTGAATACATCGCGCAGCTACCAGAGTAAATGAGCAAATGAATAAATGAGTAGATGA
ATTTTAGCGGCTAAAGGAGGCGGCATGGAAAATCAAGAACAACCAGGCACCGACGCCGTGGAATGCCCCA
TGTGTGGAGGAACGGGCGGTTGGCCAGGCGTAAGCGGCTGGGTTGCCTGCCGGCCCTGCAATGGCACTGG
AACCCCCAAGCCCGAGGAATCGGCGTGAGCGGTCGCAAACCATCCGGCCCGGTACAAATCGGCGCGGCGC
TGGGTGATGACCTGGTGGAGAAGTTGAAGGCCGCGCAGGCCGCCCAGCGGCAACGCATCGAGGCAGAAGC
ACGCCCCGGTGAATCGTGGCAAGCGGCCGCTGATCGAATCCGCAAAGAATCCCGGCAACCGCCGGCAGCC
GGTGCGCCGTCGATTAGGAAGCCGCCCAAGGGCGACGAGCAACCAGATTTTTTCGTTCCGATGCTCTATG
ACGTGGGCACCCGCGATAGTCGCAGCATCATGGACGTGGCCGTTTTCCGTCTGTCGAAGCGTGACCGACG
AGCTGGCGAGGTGATCCGCTACGAGCTTCCAGACGGGCACGTAGAGGTTTCCGCAGGGCCGGCCGGCATG
GCCAGTGTGTGGGATTACGACCTGGTACTGATGGCGGTTTCCCATCTAACCGAATCCATGAACCGATACC
GGGAAGGGAAGGGAGACAAGCCCGGCCGCGTGTTCCGTCCACACGTTGCGGACGTACTCAAGTTCTGCCG
GCGAGCCGATGGCGGAAAGCAGAAAGACGACCTGGTAGAAACCTGCATTCGGTTAAACACCACGCACGTT
GCCATGCAGCGTACGAAGAAGGCCAAGAACGGCCGCCTGGTGACGGTATCCGAGGGTGAAGCCTTGATTA
GCCGCTACAAGATCGTAAAGAGCGAAACCGGGCGGCCGGAGTACATCGAGATCGAGCTAGCTGATTGGAT
GTACCGCGAGATCACAGAAGGCAAGAACCCGGACGTGCTGACGGTTCACCCCGATTACTTTTTGATCGAT
CCCGGCATCGGCCGTTTTCTCTACCGCCTGGCACGCCGCGCCGCAGGCAAGGCAGAAGCCAGATGGTTGT
TCAAGACGATCTACGAACGCAGTGGCAGCGCCGGAGAGTTCAAGAAGTTCTGTTTCACCGTGCGCAAGCT
GATCGGGTCAAATGACCTGCCGGAGTACGATTTGAAGGAGGAGGCGGGGCAGGCTGGCCCGATCCTAGTC
ATGCGCTACCGCAACCTGATCGAGGGCGAAGCATCCGCCGGTTCCTAATGTACGGAGCAGATGCTAGGGC
AAATTGCCCTAGCAGGGGAAAAAGGTCGAAAAGGACTCTTTCCTGTGGATAGCACGTACATTGGGAACCC
AAAGCCGTACATTGGGAACCGGAACCCGTACATTGGGAACCCAAAGCCGTACATTGGGAACCGGTCACAC
ATGTAAGTGACTGATATAAAAGAGAAAAAAGGCGATTTTTCCGCCTAAAACTCTTTAAAACTTATTAAAA
CTCTTAAAACCCGCCTGGCCTGTGCATAACTGTCTGGCCAGCGCACAGCCGAAGAGCTGCAAAAAGCGCC
TACCCTTCGGTCGCTGCGCTCCCTACGCCCCGCCGCTTCGCGTCGGCCTATCGCGGCCGCTGGCCGCTCA
AAAATGGCTGGCCTACGGCCAGGCAATCTACCAGGGCGCGGACAAGCCGCGCCGTCGCCACTCGACCGCC
GGCGCCCACATCAAGGCACCCTGCCTCGCGCGTTTCGGTGATGACGGTGAAAACCTCTGACACATGCAGC
TCCCGGTGACGGTCACAGCTTGTCTGTAAGCGGATGCCGGGAGCAGACAAGCCCGTCAGGGCGCGTCAGC
GGGTGTTGGCGGGTGTCGGGGCGCAGCCATGACCCAGTCACGTAGCGATAGCGGAGTGTATACTGGCTTA
ACTATGCGGCATCAGAGCAGATTGTACTGAGAGTGCACCATATGCGGTGTGAAATACCGCACAGATGCGT
AAGGAGAAAATACCGCATCAGGCGCTCTTCCGCTTCCTCGCTCACTGACTCGCTGCGCTCGGTCGTTCGG
CTGCGGCGAGCGGTATCAGCTCACTCAAAGGCGGTAATACGGTTATCCACAGAATCAGGGGATAACGCAG
GAAAGAACATGTGAGCAAAAGGCCAGCAAAAGGCCAGGAACCGTAAAAAGGCCGCGTTGCTGGCGTTTTT
CCATAGGCTCCGCCCCCCTGACGAGCATCACAAAAATCGACGCTCAAGTCAGAGGTGGCGAAACCCGACA
GGACTATAAAGATACCAGGCGTTTCCCCCTGGAAGCTCCCTCGTGCGCTCTCCTGTTCCGACCCTGCCGC
TTACCGGATACCTGTCCGCCTTTCTCCCTTCGGGAAGCGTGGCGCTTTCTCATAGCTCACGCTGTAGGTA
TCTCAGTTCGGTGTAGGTCGTTCGCTCCAAGCTGGGCTGTGTGCACGAACCCCCCGTTCAGCCCGACCGC
TGCGCCTTATCCGGTAACTATCGTCTTGAGTCCAACCCGGTAAGACACGACTTATCGCCACTGGCAGCAG
CCACTGGTAACAGGATTAGCAGAGCGAGGTATGTAGGCGGTGCTACAGAGTTCTTGAAGTGGTGGCCTAA
CTACGGCTACACTAGAAGGACAGTATTTGGTATCTGCGCTCTGCTGAAGCCAGTTACCTTCGGAAAAAGA
GTTGGTAGCTCTTGATCCGGCAAACAAACCACCGCTGGTAGCGGTGGTTTTTTTGTTTGCAAGCAGCAGA
TTACGCGCAGAAAAAAAGGATCTCAAGAAGATCCTTTGATCTTTTCTACGGGGTCTGACGCTCAGTGGAA
CGAAAACTCACGTTAAGGGATTTTGGTCATGCATTCTAGGTGATTAGAAAAACTCATCGAGCATCAAATG
AAACTGCAATTTATTCATATCAGGATTATCAATACCATATTTTTGAAAAAGCCGTTTCTGTAATGAAGGA
GAAAACTCACCGAGGCAGTTCCATAGGATGGCAAGATCCTGGTATCGGTCTGCGATTCCGACTCGTCCAA
CATCAATACAACCTATTAATTTCCCCTCGTCAAAAATAAGGTTATCAAGTGAGAAATCACCATGAGTGAC
GACTGAATCCGGTGAGAATGGCAAAAGTTTATGCATTTCTTTCCAGACTTGTTCAACAGGCCAGCCATTA
CGCTCGTCATCAAAATCACTCGCATCAACCAAACCGTTATTCATTCGTGATTGCGCCTGAGCGAGTCGAA
ATACGCGATCGCTGTTAAAAGGACAATTACAAACAGGAATCGAATGCAACCGGCGCAGGAACACTGCCAG
CGCATCAACAATATTTTCACCTGAATCAGGATATTCTTCTAATACCTGGAATGCTGTTTTCCCTGGGATC
GCAGTGGTGAGTAACCATGCATCATCAGGAGTACGGATAAAATGCTTGATGGTCGGAAGAGGCATAAATT
CCGTCAGCCAGTTTAGTCTGACCATCTCATCTGTAACATCATTGGCAACGCTACCTTTGCCATGTTTCAG
AAACAACTCTGGCGCATCGGGCTTCCCATACAATCGGTAGATTGTCGCACCTGATTGCCCGACATTATCG
CGAGCCCATTTATACCCATATAAATCAGCATCCATGTTGGAATTTAATCGCGGCCTTGAGCAAGACGTTT
CCCGTTGAATATGGCTCATAACAGAACTTATTATTTCCTTCCTCTTTTCTACAGTATTTAAAGATACCCC
AAGAAGCTAATTACTGAGAGATCCCCTCATAATTTCCCCAAAGCGTAACCATGTGTGAATAAATTTTGAG
CTAGTAGGGTTGCAGCCACGAGTAAGTCTTCCCTTGTTATTGTGTAGCCAGAATGCCGCAAAACTTCCAT
GCCTAAGCGAACTGTTGAGAGTACGTTTCGATTTCTGACTGTGTTAGCCTGGAAGTGCTTGTCCCAACCT
TGTTTCTGAGCATGAACGCCCGCAAGCCAACATGTTAGTTGAAGCATCAGGGCGATTAGCAGCATGATAT
CAAAACGCTCTGAGCTGCTCGTTCGGCTATGGCGTAGGCCTAGTCCGTAGGCAGGACTTTTCAAGTCTCG
GAAGGTTTCTTCAATCTGCATTCGCTTCGAATAGATATTAACAAGTTGTTTGGGTGTTCGAATTTCAACA
GGTAAGTTAGTTGCTAGAACCCATGGCTCCTTTGCCGACGCTGAGTAGATTTTAGGTGACGGGTGGTGAC
AATGAGTCCGTGTCGAGCGCTGATTTTTTCGGCCTTTAGAGCGAGATTTATACAATAGAATTTGGCATGA
GATTGGATTGCTTTTAGTCAGCCTCTTATAGCCTAAAGTCTTTGAGTGACTAGATGACATATCATGTAAG
TTGCTGATAGGTTTCCAGTTTTCCGCTCCTAGGTCTGCATATTGTACTTTTCCTCTTACTCGACTTAACC
AGTACCAACCCAGCTTCTCAACGGATTTATACCATGGCACTTTAAAGCCAGCATCACTGACAATGAGCGG
TGTGGTGTTACTCGGTAGAATGCTCGCAAGGTCGGCTAGAAATTGGTCATGAGCTTTCTTTGAACATTGC
TCTGAAAGCGGGAACGCTTTCTCATAAAGAGTAACAGAACGACCGTGTAGTGCGACTGAAGCTCGCAATA
CCATAAGTCGTTTTTGCTCACGAATATCAGACCAGTCAACAAGTACAATGGGCATCGTATTGCCCGAACA
GATAAAGCTAGCATGCCAACGGTATACAGCGAGTCGCTCTTTGTGGAGGTGACGATTACCTAACAATCGG
TCGATTCGTTTGATGTTATGTTTTGTTCTCGCTTTGGTTGGCAGGTTACGGCCAAGTTCGGTAAGAGTGA
GAGTTTTACAGTCAAGTAATGCGTGGCAAGCCAACGTTAAGCTGTTGAGTCGTTTTAAGTGTAATTCGGG
GCAGAATTGGTAAAGAGAGTCGTGTAAAATATCGAGTTCGCACATCTTGTTGTCTGATTATTGATTTTTC
GCGAAACCATTTGATCATATGACAAGATGTGTATCCACCTTAACTTAATGATTTTTACCAAAATCATTAG
GGGATTCATCAGAGCTAATTATAACAAGACGAACTCCAATTCACTGTTCCTTGCATTCTAAAACCTTAAA
TACCAGAAAACAGCTTTTTCAAAGTTGTTTTCAAAGTTGGCGTATAACATAGTATCGACGGAGCCGATTT
TGAAACCGCGGTGATCACAGGCAGCAACGCTCTGTCATCGTTACAATCAACATGCTACCCTCCGCGAGAT
CATCCGTGTTTCAAACCCGGCAGCTTAGTTGCCGTTCTTCCGAATAGCATCGGTAACATGAGCAAAGTCT
GCCGCCTTACAACGGCTCTCCCGCTGACGCCGTCCCGGACTGATGGGCTGCCTGTATCGAGTGGTGATTT
TGTGCCGAGCTGCCGGTCGGGGAGCTGTTGGCTGGCTGGTGGCAGGATATATTGTGGTGTAAACATAACG
AATTCGTCTCAGGAGAGCGATGCGTCTTTTCCGATGAACCGTTCCAGCAAAAAAGACTAAGCGATGCGTC
TTTTCCGCTGAACCGTTCCAGCAAAAAAGACTAAGCGATGCGTCTTTTCCGCTGAACCGTTCCAGCAAAA
AAGACTAGGAGAGCGATGCGTCTTTTCCGCTGAACCGTTCCAGCAAAAAAGACTACTTCGCAAGACCCTT
CCTCTATATAAGGAAGTTCATTTCATTTGGAGAGGATACTGTATTTTTACAACAATTACCAACAACAACA
AACAACAAACAACATTACAATTACTATTTACAATTACAATGGTATTCACACTCGAAGATTTCGTTGGGGA
CTGGCGACAGACAGCCGGCTACAACCTGGACCAAGTCCTTGAACAGGGAGGTGTGTCCAGTTTGTTTCAG
AATCTCGGGGTGTCCGTAACTCCGATCCAAAGGATTGTCCTGAGCGGTGAAAATGGGCTGAAGATCGACA
TCCATGTCATCATCCCGTATGAAGGTCTGAGCGGCGACCAAATGGGCCAGATCGAAAAAATTTTTAAGGT
GGTGTACCCTGTGGATGATCATCACTTTAAGGTGATCCTGCACTATGGCACACTGGTAATCGACGGGGTT
ACGCCGAACATGATCGACTATTTCGGACGGCCGTATGAAGGCATCGCCGTGTTCGACGGCAAAAAGATCA
CTGTAACAGGGACCCTGTGGAACGGCAACAAAATTATCGACGAGCGCCTGATCAACCCCGACGGCTCCCT
GCTGTTCCGAGTAACCATCAACGGAGTGACCGGCTGGCGGCTGTGCGAACGCATTCTGGCTTCGGATTAT
AAGGACCATGACGGAGACTATAAGGACCATGACCTCGACGCTGCAGCAGCGGATTATAAGGACGATGACG
ATAAGTGAGCTTCTCTAGCTAGAGTCGATCGACAAGCTCGAGTTTCTCCATAATAATGTGTGAGTAGTTC
CCAGATAAGGGAATTAGGGTTCCTATAGGGTTTCGCTCATGTGTTGAGCATATAAGAAACCCTTAGTATG
TATTTGTATTTGTAAAATACTTCTATCAATAAAATTTCTAATTCCTAAAACCAAAATCCAGTACTAAAAT
CCAGA
Features (pLannotate 1.2.2; 19 found; start..end, strand, type, name):
     22..46      +  misc_feature   RB T-DNA repeat: right border repeat from nopaline C58 T-DNA
    386..787     +  CDS            Y4CG_SINFN (fragment): Protein inferred from homology: Swiss-Prot protein existence level 3. From Sinorhizobium fredii (strain NBRC 101917 / NGR234).
   1347..1976    +  CDS            pVS1 StaA: stability protein from the Pseudomonas plasmid pVS1 (Heeb et al., 2000)
   2405..3478    +  CDS            pVS1 RepA: replication protein from the Pseudomonas plasmid pVS1 (Heeb et al., 2000)
   3544..3738    +  rep_origin     pVS1 oriV: origin of replication for the Pseudomonas plasmid pVS1 (Heeb et al., 2000)
   3941..3980    +  CDS            rop (fragment): Rop protein, which maintains plasmids at low copy number; rop
   4082..4222    +  misc_feature   bom: basis of mobility region from pBR322
   4408..4996    -  rep_origin     ori: high-copy-number ColE1/pMB1/pBR322/pUC origin of replication
   5084..5899    -  CDS            KanR: aminoglycoside phosphotransferase; aph(3')-Ia; confers resistance to kanamycin in bacteria or G418 (Geneticin®) in eukaryotes
   7177..7246    +  ncRNA          RNA-OUT: Accession: RF00240 - RNA-OUT
   7670..7694    +  misc_feature   LB T-DNA repeat: left border repeat from nopaline C58 T-DNA
   7714..7759    +  promoter       CUP1 promoter (fragment): S. cerevisiae CUP1; inducible metallothionein promoter, regulated by Cu2+
   7760..7803    +  promoter       CUP1 promoter (fragment): S. cerevisiae CUP1; inducible metallothionein promoter, regulated by Cu2+
   7804..7847    +  promoter       CUP1 promoter (fragment): S. cerevisiae CUP1; inducible metallothionein promoter, regulated by Cu2+
   7850..7896    +  promoter       CUP1 promoter (fragment): S. cerevisiae CUP1; inducible metallothionein promoter, regulated by Cu2+
   7900..7946    +  promoter       minimal CaMV 35S promoter: minimal 35S promoter from cauliflower mosaic virus
   7962..8017    +  misc_feature   TMV Ω: translational enhancer from the tobacco mosaic virus 5'-leader sequence (Gallie et al., 1988)
   8019..8530    +  CDS            Nluc (fragment): NanoLuc® luciferase human codon-optimized
   8653..2       +  polyA_signal   CaMV poly(A) signal (across the origin): cauliflower mosaic virus polyadenylation signal
