[The description below was written by a language model from this plasmid's Addgene catalogue record and pLannotate feature annotations shown in this document.]
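Description:
pEPCTαKN0013 is a plant expression plasmid built in the pDGB3_alpha1 binary backbone, a T-DNA vector of the type used for Agrobacterium-mediated delivery. The annotated 8,825 nt sequence shows nopaline-type left and right T-DNA border repeats flanking the payload. Outside the borders lie the pVS1 replication and stability functions (oriV, RepA, StaA), which support maintenance in Agrobacterium, together with a high-copy ColE1/pMB1-type origin and bom region for propagation in E. coli. Selection in bacteria is by kanamycin through an aph(3')-Ia gene. The depositor notes that the backbone carries a 1338 bp IS4 transposon insertion that does not affect plasmid function. The RNA-OUT annotation lying between the kanamycin gene and the left border may belong to this element, though the record does not say so. The insert was assembled through BsaI sites that were destroyed during cloning, consistent with Golden Gate-style assembly.

The payload is a single transcriptional unit for copper-inducible reporter expression. Four tandem fragments matching the yeast CUP1 metallothionein promoter supply binding sites for the copper-responsive transcription factor CUP2, and they sit directly upstream of a minimal CaMV 35S promoter, forming a synthetic promoter expected to have low activity unless the activator is bound. The TMV Ω leader follows as a translational enhancer, then the NanoLuc luciferase coding sequence and a CaMV polyadenylation signal. No CUP2 coding sequence is annotated, so the activator presumably has to be provided from a separate construct. The associated work concerns tunable control of insect pheromone biosynthesis in Nicotiana benthamiana, and this plasmid serves as a luminescent readout for characterising the copper-inducible switch.
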