Addgene plasmid #187564: pEPCTαKN0013
Purpose: Transcriptional unit for copper-inducible expression of nanoluc luciferase driven by a minimal synthetic promoter with binding sites for CUP2
Depositing lab: Nicola Patron. Depositing organization: Earlham Institute. Publication: Tunable control of insect pheromone biosynthesis in Nicotiana benthamiana. Kallam K, Moreno-Gimenez E, Mateos-Fernandez R, Tansley C, Gianoglio S, Orzaez D, Patron N. Plant Biotechnol J. 2023 Apr 9. doi: 10.1111/pbi.14048. PubMed 37032497.
Backbone
  Vector backbone: pDGB3_alpha1
  Vector type: Plant Expression
Growth in bacteria
  Bacterial resistance: Kanamycin, 50 μg/mL
  Growth temperature: 37°C
  Growth strain: DH5alpha
  Copy number: High Copy
Gene/Insert
  Gene/Insert name: Luciferase
  Species: Synthetic
  Cloning method: Restriction Enzyme; 5′ cloning site BsaI (destroyed during cloning); 3′ cloning site BsaI (destroyed during cloning)
  Sequencing primers: 5′ Unknown
Terms and licenses: Academic/Nonprofit Terms; Industry Terms: Not Available to Industry
Depositor comments: Backbone contains a 1338 bp IS4 transposon, but its location is not an issue for plasmid functionality. Please visit https://www.biorxiv.org/content/10.1101/2022.06.15.496242 for bioRxiv preprint.
How to cite: pEPCTαKN0013 was a gift from Nicola Patron (Addgene plasmid # 187564 ; http://n2t.net/addgene:187564 ; RRID:Addgene_187564)
